>Addgene plasmid #138709 | pSEVA421-Cas9tr | addgene full sequence | sequence record 311287 | Addgene NGS Result
TTAATTAAAGCGGATAACAATTTCACACAGGAGGCCGCCTAGGCCGCGGCCGCGCGAATTCGAGCTCGGT
ACCCGGGGATCCTCTAGAGTCGACCTGCAGGCATGCAAGCTTGCGGCCGCGTCGTGACTGGGAAAACCCT
GGCGACTAGTCTTGGACTCCTGTTGATAGATCCAGTAATGACCTCAGAACTCCATCTGGATTTGTTCAGA
ACGCTCGGTTGCCGCCGGGCGTTTTTTATTGGTGAGAATCCAGGGGTCCCTCAGTCACCTCCTAGCTGAC
TCAAATCAATGCGTGTTTCATAAAGACCAGTGATGGATTGATGGATAAGAGTGGCATCTAAAACTTCTTT
TGTAGACGTATATCGTTTACGATCAATTGTTGTATCAAAATATTTAAAAGCAGCGGGAGCTCCAAGATTC
GTCAACGTAAATAAATGAATAATATTTTCTGCTTGTTCACGTATTGGTTTGTCTCTATGTTTGTTATATG
CACTAAGAACTTTATCTAAATTGGCATCTGCTAAAATAACACGCTTAGAAAATTCACTGATTTGCTCAAT
AATCTCATCTAAATAATGCTTATGCTGCTCCACAAACAATTGTTTTTGTTCGTTATCTTCTGGACTACCC
TTCAACTTTTCATAATGACTAGCTAAATATAAAAAATTCACATATTTGCTTGGCAGAGCCAGCTCATTTC
CTTTTTGTAATTCTCCGGCACTAGCCAGCATCCGTTTACGACCGTTTTCTAACTCAAAAAGACTATATTT
AGGTAGTTTAATGATTAAGTCTTTTTTAACTTCCTTATATCCTTTAGCTTCTAAAAAGTCAATCGGATTT
TTTTCAAAGGAACTTCTTTCCATAATTGTGATCCCTAGTAACTCTTTAACGGATTTTAACTTCTTCGATT
TCCCTTTTTCCACCTTAGCAACCACTAGGACTGAATAAGCTACCGTTGGACTATCAAAACCACCATATTT
TTTTGGATCCCAGTCTTTTTTACGAGCAATAAGCTTGTCCGAATTTCTTTTTGGTAAAATTGACTCCTTG
GAGAATCCGCCTGTCTGTACTTCTGTTTTCTTGACAATATTGACTTGGGGCATGGACAATACTTTGCGCA
CTGTGGCAAAATCTCGCCCTTTATCCCAGACAATTTCTCCAGTTTCCCCATTAGTTTCGATTAGAGGGCG
TTTGCGAATCTCTCCATTTGCAAGTGTAATTTCTGTTTTGAAGAAGTTCATGATATTAGAGTAAAAGAAA
TATTTTGCGGTTGCTTTGCCTATTTCTTGCTCAGACTTAGCAATCATTTTACGAACATCATAAACTTTAT
AATCACCATAGACAAACTCCGATTCAAGTTTTGGATATTTCTTAATCAAAGCAGTTCCAACGACGGCATT
TAGATACGCATCATGGGCATGATGGTAATTGTTAATCTCACGTACTTTATAGAATTGGAAATCTTTTCGG
AAGTCAGAAACTAATTTAGATTTTAAGGTAATCACTTTAACCTCTCGAATAAGTTTATCATTTTCATCGT
ATTTAGTATTCATGCGACTATCCAAAATTTGTGCCACATGCTTAGTGATTTGGCGAGTTTCAACCAATTG
GCGTTTGATAAAACCAGCTTTATCAAGTTCACTCAAACCTCCACGTTCAGCTTTCGTTAAATTATCAAAC
TTACGTTGAGTGATTAACTTGGCGTTTAGAAGTTGTCTCCAATAGTTTTTCATCTTTTTGACTACTTCTT
CACTTGGAACGTTATCCGATTTACCACGATTTTTATCAGAACGCGTTAAGACCTTATTGTCTATTGAATC
GTCTTTAAGGAAACTTTGTGGAACAATGTGATCGACATCATAATCACTTAAACGATTAATATCTAATTCT
TGGTCCACATACATGTCTCTTCCATTTTGGAGATAATAGAGATAGAGCTTTTCATTTTGCAATTGAGTAT
TTTCAACAGGATGCTCTTTAAGAATCTGACTTCCTAATTCTTTGATACCTTCTTCGATTCGTTTCATACG
CTCTCGCGAATTTTTCTGGCCCTTTTGAGTTGTCTGATTTTCACGTGCCATTTCAATAACGATATTTTCT
GGCTTATGCCGCCCCATTACTTTGACCAATTCATCAACAACTTTTACAGTCTGTAAAATACCTTTTTTAA
TAGCAGGGCTACCAGCTAAATTTGCAATATGTTCATGTAAACTATCGCCTTGTCCAGACACTTGTGCTTT
TTGAATGTCTTCTTTAAATGTCAAACTATCATCATGGATCAGCTGCATAAAATTGCGATTGGCAAAACCA
TCTGATTTCAAAAAATCTAATATTGTTTTGCCAGATTGCTTATCCCTAATACCATTAATCAATTTTCGAG
ACAAACGTCCCCAACCAGTATAACGGCGACGTTTAAGCTGTTTCATCACCTTATCATCAAAGAGGTGAGC
ATATGTTTTAAGTCTTTCCTCAATCATCTCCCTATCTTCAAATAAGGTCAATGTTAAAACAATATCCTCT
AAGATATCTTCATTTTCTTCATTATCCAAAAAATCTTTATCTTTAATAATTTTTAGCAAATCATGGTAGG
TACCTAATGAAGCATTAAATCTATCTTCAACTCCTGAAATTTCAACACTATCAAAACATTCTATTTTTTT
GAAATAATCTTCTTTTAATTGCTTAACGGTTACTTTTCGATTTGTTTTGAAGAGTAAATCAACAATGGCT
TTCTTCTGTTCACCTGAAAGAAATGCTGGTTTTCGCATTCCTTCAGTAACATATTTGACCTTTGTCAATT
CGTTATAAACCGTAAAATACTCATAAAGCAAACTATGTTTTGGTAGTACTTTTTCATTTGGAAGATTTTT
ATCAAAGTTTGTCATGCGTTCAATAAATGATTGAGCTGAAGCACCTTTATCGACAACTTCTTCAAAATTC
CATGGGGTAATTGTTTCTTCAGACTTCCGAGTCATCCATGCAAAACGACTATTGCCACGCGCCAATGGAC
CAACATAATAAGGAATTCGAAAAGTCAAGATTTTTTCAATCTTCTCACGATTGTCTTTTAAAAATGGATA
AAAGTCTTCTTGTCTTCTCAAAATAGCATGCAGCTCACCCAAGTGAATTTGATGGGGAATAGAGCCGTTG
TCAAAGGTCCGTTGCTTGCGCAGCAAATCTTCACGATTTAGTTTCACCAATAATTCCTCAGTACCATCCA
TTTTTTCTAAAATTGGTTTGATAAATTTATAAAATTCTTCTTGGCTAGCTCCCCCATCAATATAACCTGC
ATATCCGTTTTTTGATTGATCAAAAAAGATTTCTTTATACTTTTCTGGAAGTTGTTGTCGAACTAAAGCT
TTTAAAAGAGTCAAGTCTTGATGATGTTCATCGTAGCGTTTAATCATTGAAGCTGATAGGGGAGCCTTAG
TTATTTCAGTATTTACTCTTAGGATATCTGAAAGTAAAATAGCATCTGATAAATTCTTAGCTGCCAAAAA
CAAATCAGCATATTGATCTCCAATTTGCGCCAATAAATTATCTAAATCATCATCGTAAGTATCTTTTGAA
AGCTGTAATTTAGCATCTTCTGCCAAATCAAAATTTGATTTAAAATTAGGGGTCAAACCCAATGACAAAG
CAATGAGATTCCCAAATAAGCCATTTTTCTTCTCACCGGGGAGCTGAGCAATGAGATTTTCTAATCGTCT
TGATTTACTCAATCGTGCAGAAAGAATCGCTTTAGCATCTACTCCACTTGCGTTAATAGGGTTTTCTTCA
AATAATTGATTGTAGGTTTGTACCAACTGGATAAATAGTTTGTCCACATCACTATTATCAGGATTTAAAT
CTCCCTCAATCAAAAAATGACCACGAAACTTAATCATATGCGCTAAGGCCAAATAGATTAAGCGCAAATC
CGCTTTATCAGTAGAATCTACCAATTTTTTTCGCAGATGATAGATAGTTGGATATTTCTCATGATAAGCA
ACTTCATCTACTATATTTCCAAAAATAGGATGACGTTCATGCTTCTTGTCTTCTTCCACCAAAAAAGACT
CTTCAAGTCGATGAAAGAAACTATCATCTACTTTCGCCATCTCATTTGAAAAAATCTCCTGTAGATAACA
AATACGATTCTTCCGACGTGTATACCTTCTACGAGCTGTCCGTTTGAGACGAGTCGCTTCCGCTGTCTCT
CCACTGTCAAATAAAAGAGCCCCTATAAGATTTTTTTTGATACTGTGGCGGTCTGTATTTCCCAGAACCT
TGAACTTTTTAGACGGAACCTTATATTCATCAGTGATCACCGCCCATCCGACGCTATTTGTGCCGATATC
TAAGCCTATTGAGTATTTCTTATCCATTTTTGCCTCCTAAAATAAAAAGTTTAAATTAAATCCATAATGA
GTTTGATGATTTCAATAATAGTTTTAATGACCTCCGAAATTAGTTTAATATGCTTTAATTTTTCTTTTTC
AAAATATCTCTTCAAAAAATATTACCCAATACTTAATAATAAATAGATTATAACACAAAATTCTTTTAAA
AAGTAGTTTATTTTGTTATCATTCTATAGTATTAAGTATTGTTTTATGGCTGATAAATTTCTTTGAATTT
CTCCTTGATTATTTGTTATAAAAGTTATAAAATAATCTTGTTGGAACCATTCAAAACAGCATAGCAAGTT
AAAATAAGGCTAGTCCGTTATCAACTTGAAAAAGTGGCACCGAGTCGGTGCTTTTTTTGATACTTCTATT
CTACTCTGACTGCAAACCAAAAAAACAAGCGCTTTCAAAACGCTTGTTTTATCATTTTTAGGGAAATTAA
TCTCTTAATCCTTTTATCATTCTACATTTAGGCGCTGCCATCTTGCTAAACCTACTAAGCTCCACAGGAT
GATATTTAAATGAACCTTGACCGAACGCAGCGGTGGTAACGGCGCAGTGGCGGTTTTCATGGCTTGTTAT
GACTGTTTTTTTGGGGTACAGTCTATGCCTCGGGCATCCAAGCAGCAAGCGCGTTACGCCGTGGGTCGAT
GTTTGATGTTATGGAGCAGCAACGATGTTACGCAGCAGGGCAGTCGCCCTAAAACAAAGTTAAACATCAT
GAGGGAAGCGGTGATCGCCGAAGTATCGACTCAACTATCAGAGGTAGTTGGCGTCATCGAGCGCCATCTC
GAACCGACGTTGCTGGCCGTACATTTGTACGGCTCCGCAGTGGATGGCGGCCTGAAGCCACACAGTGATA
TTGATTTGCTGGTTACGGTGACCGTAAGGCTTGATGAAACAACGCGGCGAGCTTTGATCAACGACCTTTT
GGAAACTTCGGCTTCCCCTGGAGAGAGCGAGATTCTCCGCGCTGTAGAAGTCACCATTGTTGTGCACGAC
GACATCATTCCGTGGCGTTATCCAGCTAAGCGCGAACTGCAATTTGGAGAATGGCAGCGCAATGACATTC
TTGCAGGTATCTTCGAGCCAGCCACGATCGACATTGATCTGGCTATCTTGCTGACAAAAGCAAGAGAACA
TAGCGTTGCCTTGGTAGGTCCAGCGGCGGAGGAACTCTTTGATCCGGTTCCTGAACAGGATCTATTTGAG
GCGCTAAATGAAACCTTAACGCTATGGAACTCGCCGCCCGACTGGGCTGGCGATGAGCGAAATGTAGTGC
TTACGTTGTCCCGCATTTGGTACAGCGCAGTAACCGGCAAAATCGCGCCGAAGGATGTCGCTGCCGACTG
GGCAATGGAGCGCCTGCCGGCCCAGTATCAGCCCGTCATACTTGAAGCTAGACAGGCTTATCTTGGACAA
GAAGAAGATCGCTTGGCCTCGCGCGCAGATCAGTTGGAAGAATTTGTCCACTACGTGAAAGGCGAGATCA
CCAAGGTAGTCGGCAAATAAGACAATTGTCCTTTTCCGCTGCATAACCCTGCTTCGGGGTCATTATAGCG
ATTTTTTCGGTATATCCATCCTTTTTCGCACGATATACAGGATTTTGCCAAAGGGTTCGTGTAGACTTTC
CTTGGTGTATCCAACGGCGTCAGCCGGGCAGGATAGGTGAAGTAGGCCCACCCGCGAGCGGGTGTTCCTT
CTTCACTGTCCCTTATTCGCACCTGGCGGTGCTCAACGGGAATCCTGCTCTGCGAGGCTGGCCGTAGGCC
GGCCGCGATGCAGGTGGCTGCTGAACCCCCAGCCGGAACTGACCCCACAAGGCCCTAGCGTTTGCAATGC
ACCAGGTCATCATTGACCCAGGCGTGTTCCACCAGGCCGCTGCCTCGCAACTCTTCGCAGGCTTCGCCGA
CCTGCTCGCGCCACTTCTTCACGCGGGTGGAATCCGATCCGCACATGAGGCGGAAGGTTTCCAGCTTGAG
CGGGTACGGCTCCCGGTGCGAGCTGAAATAGTCGAACATCCGTCGGGCCGTCGGCGACAGCTTGCGGTAC
TTCTCCCATATGAATTTCGTGTAGTGGTCGCCAGCAAACAGCACGACGATTTCCTCGTCGATCAGGACCT
GGCAACGGGACGTTTTCTTGCCACGGTCCAGGACGCGGAAGCGGTGCAGCAGCGACACCGATTCCAGGTG
CCCAACGCGGTCGGACGTGAAGCCCATCGCCGTCGCCTGTAGGCGCGACAGGCATTCCTCGGCCTTCGTG
TAATACCGGCCATTGATCGACCAGCCCAGGTCCTGGCAAAGCTCGTAGAACGTGAAGGTGATCGGCTCGC
CGATAGGGGTGCGCTTCGCGTACTCCAACACCTGCTGCCACACCAGTTCGTCATCGTCGGCCCGCAGCTC
GACGCCGGTGTAGGTGATCTTCACGTCCTTGTTGACGTGGAAAATGACCTTGTTTTGCAGCGCCTCGCGC
GGGATTTTCTTGTTGCGCGTGGTGAACAGGGCAGAGCGGGCCGTGTCGTTTGGCATCGCTCGCATCGTGT
CCGGCCACGGCGCAATATCGAACAAGGAAAGCTGCATTTCCTTGATCTGCTGCTTCGTGTGTTTCAGCAA
CGCGGCCTGCTTGGCTTCGCTGACCTGTTTTGCCAGGTCCTCGCCGGCGGTTTTTCGCTTCTTGGTCGTC
ATAGTTCCTCGCGTGTCGATGGTCATCGACTTCGCCAAACCTGCCGCCTCCTGTTCGAGACGACGCGAAC
GCTCCACGGCGGCCGATGGCGCGGGCAGGGCAGGGGGAGCCAGTTGCACGCTGTCGCGCTCGATCTTGGC
CGTAGCTTGCTGGACTATCGAGCCGACGGACTGGAAGGTTTCGCGGGGCGCACGCATGACGGTGCGGCTT
GCGATGGTTTCGGCATCCTCGGCGGAAAACCCCGCGTCGATCAGTTCTTGCCTGTATGCCTTCCGGTCAA
ACGTCCGATTCATTCACCCTCCTTGCGGGATTGCCCCGGAATTAATTCCCCGGATCGATCCGTCGATCTT
GATCCCCTGCGCCATCAGATCCTTGGCGGCAAGAAAGCCATCCAGTTTACTTTGCAGGGCTTCCCAACCT
TACCAGAGGGCGCCCCAGCTGGCAATTCCGGTTCGCTTGCTGTCCATAAAACCGCCCAGTCTAGCTATCG
CCATGTAAGCCCACTGCAAGCTACCTGCTTTCTCTTTGCGCTTGCGTTTTCCCTTGTCCAGATAGCCCAG
TAGCTGACATTCATCCGGGGTCAGCACCGTTTCTGCGGACTGGCTTTCTACGTGGCTGCCATTTTTGGGG
TGAGGCCGTTCGCGGCCGAGGGGCGCAGCCCCTGGGGGGATGGGAGGCCCGCGTTAGCGGGCCGGGAGGG
TTCGAGAAGGGGGGGCACCCCCCTTCGGCGTGCGCGGTCACGCGCACAGGGCGCAGCCCTGGTTAAAAAC
AAGGTTTATAAATATTGGTTTAAAAGCAGGTTAAAAGACAGGTTAGCGGTGGCCGAAAAACGGGCGGAAA
CCCTTGCAAATGCTGGATTTTCTGCCTGTGGACAGCCCCTCAAATGTCAATAGGTGCGCCCCTCATCTGT
CAGCACTCTGCCCCTCAAGTGTCAAGGATCGCGCCCCTCATCTGTCAGTAGTCGCGCCCCTCAAGTGTCA
ATACCGCAGGGCACTTATCCCCAGGCTTGTCCACATCATCTGTGGGAAACTCGCGTAAAATCAGGCGTTT
TCGCCGATTTGCGAGGCTGGCCAGCTCCACGTCGCCGGCCGAAATCGAGCCTGCCCCTCATCTGTCAACG
CCGCGCCGGGTGAGTCGGCCCCTCAAGTGTCAACGTCCGCCCCTCATCTGTCAGTGAGGGCCAAGTTTTC
CGCGAGGTATCCACAACGCCGGCGGCCCTACATGGCTCTGCTGTAGTGAGTGGGTTGCGCTCCGGCAGCG
GTCCTGATCCCCCGCAGAAAAAAAGGATCTCAAGAAGATCCTTTGATCTTTTCTACGGCGCGCCCAGCTG
TCTAGGGCGGCGGATTTGTCCTACTCAGGAGAGCGTTCACCGACAAACAACAGATAAAACGAAAGGCCCA
GTCTTTCGACTGAGCCTTTCGTTTTATTTGATGCCT
Features (pLannotate 1.2.2; 13 found; start..end, strand, type, name):
     56..112     +  misc_feature   MCS: pUC18/19 multiple cloning site
    120..144     +  CDS            lacZα (fragment): LacZα fragment of β-galactosidase; lacZ fragment
    155..249     +  terminator     lambda t0 terminator: transcription terminator from phage lambda
    261..4367    -  CDS            Cas9: Cas9 (Csn1) endonuclease from the Streptococcus pyogenes Type II CRISPR/Cas system generates RNA-guided double strand breaks in DNA
   4663..4741    +  misc_RNA       tracrRNA: trans-activating CRISPR RNA for the Streptococcus pyogenes CRISPR/Cas9 system
   5046..5102    +  CDS            GmR (fragment): gentamycin acetyltransferase; aacC1; confers resistance to gentamycin
   5109..5900    +  CDS            SmR: aminoglycoside adenylyltransferase (Murphy, 1985); aadA; confers resistance to spectinomycin and streptomycin
   6046..6154    +  oriT           oriT: incP origin of transfer
   6215..7363    -  CDS            trfA: trans-acting replication protein that binds to and activates oriV
   7415..7696    -  CDS            tnpA (fragment): TN5P_ECOLX - Also known as tnp. Experimental evidence at protein level: Swiss-Prot protein existence level 1. Mediates transposition of transposon Tn5 by a 'cut and paste' mechanism. First, the monomeric transposase binds the 19 bp inverted DNA repeats flanking the transposon. Then, dimerization of the DNA- bound transposase creates a synaptic DNA complex. After nicking of the first DNA strand, excision of the transposon proceeds through a series of intermediates. The transposase then mediates the insertion of the transposon at a new site by strand transfer. The activity of the wild- type tran
   7756..8287    -  rep_origin     oriV: incP origin of replication
   8343..8378    -  rep_origin     CloDF13 ori (fragment): Plasmids containing the CloDF13 (CDF) origin of replication can be propagated in E. coli cells that contain additional plasmids with compatible origins.
   8414..8500    -  terminator     rrnB T1 terminator: Escherichia coli rrnB; transcription terminator T1 from the E. coli rrnB gene
