[The description below was written by a language model from this plasmid's Addgene catalogue record and pLannotate feature annotations shown in this document.]
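Description:
pSEVA421-Cas9tr is a low-copy bacterial expression plasmid built on pSEVA421, a modular backbone from the Standard European Vector Architecture collection. It replicates through the IncP (RK2-type) system, with oriV and the trans-acting replication protein gene trfA both annotated. This broad-host-range origin allows maintenance in E. coli and in other Gram-negative bacteria. An IncP oriT is also present, so the plasmid can be mobilised by conjugation when transfer functions are supplied in trans. Selection relies on the aadA aminoglycoside adenylyltransferase gene, which confers resistance to spectinomycin and streptomycin. The lambda t0 and rrnB T1 terminators bracket the cargo region, as is standard in SEVA vectors, and a pUC-type multiple cloning site remains. The short annotated fragments of lacZα, GmR, tnpA and the CloDF13 origin appear to be partial matches or backbone remnants rather than functional elements.

The cargo is a roughly 4.6 kb segment of the Streptococcus pyogenes type II CRISPR locus. It was PCR-amplified from pCas9 and inserted by Gibson assembly. It carries the Cas9 endonuclease coding sequence on the reverse strand and, upstream of it, the divergently oriented tracrRNA. The record describes expression of both as constitutive, but no promoter is annotated or named. The plasmid encodes no CRISPR array or guide, so the targeting crRNA must come from a second, compatible plasmid.

The associated work uses this arrangement for Cas9-based counterselection, in which cleavage of unmodified genomes enriches for cells that carry the intended edit. This was applied to recombination-independent editing with TargeTron group II introns, and part of the plasmid derives from an earlier construct used to boost recombineering in Pseudomonas putida.
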