Addgene plasmid #138709: pSEVA421-Cas9tr
Purpose: Plasmid constitutively expressing the Cas9 nuclease and the non-coding tracrRNA from S. pyogenes
Depositing lab: Víctor de Lorenzo. Depositing organization: Centro Nacional de Biotecnologia (CNB). Publication: Recombination-Independent Genome Editing through CRISPR/Cas9-Enhanced TargeTron Delivery. Velazquez E, Lorenzo V, Al-Ramahi Y. ACS Synth Biol. 2019 Sep 20;8(9):2186-2193. doi: 10.1021/acssynbio.9b00293. Epub 2019 Sep 3. PubMed 31419111.
Backbone
  Vector backbone: pSEVA421
  Backbone manufacturer: Standard European Vector Architecture
  Backbone size w/o insert (bp): 3882
  Total vector size (bp): 8506
  Modifications to backbone: tracrRNA-Cas9 was PCR amplified from pCas9 (Jiang et al, Nat Biotechnol 2013, 31, 233-239) and the 4.7 Kb fragment was cloned by Gibson Assembly in pSEVA421 restricted with SanDI/SwaI
  Vector type: Bacterial Expression, CRISPR, Synthetic Biology
Growth in bacteria
  Bacterial resistance: Spectinomycin and Streptomycin, 50 & 50 μg/mL
  Growth temperature: 37°C
  Growth strain: DH5alpha
  Copy number: Low Copy
Gene/Insert
  Gene/Insert name: tracrRNA-Cas9
  Species: Streptococcus pyogenes
  Insert size (bp): 4644
  Cloning method: Gibson Cloning
  Sequencing primers: 5′ gaacgctcggttgccgc; 3′ ctgcgtaacatcgttgctgctcca
Resource information
  A portion of this plasmid was derived from a plasmid made by: Aparicio T, de Lorenzo V, Martínez-García E (2018) CRISPR/Cas9-based counterselection boosts recombineering efficiency in Pseudomonas putida. Biotechnol J 13(5):1700161
Terms and licenses: Academic/Nonprofit Terms; Industry Terms: Not Available to Industry
How to cite: pSEVA421-Cas9tr was a gift from Víctor de Lorenzo (Addgene plasmid # 138709 ; http://n2t.net/addgene:138709 ; RRID:Addgene_138709)
